>Addgene plasmid #159501 | pAV-U6+27-Linear-2_PolyU(1)_HairpinDistance(10)nts_Tornado-Corn | addgene full sequence | sequence record 311777 | Addgene NGS Result
GAGGGCCTATTTCCCATGATTCCTTCATATTTGCATATACGATACAAGGCTGTTAGAGAGATAATTAGAA
TTAATTTGACTGTAAACACAAAGATATTAGTACAAAATACGTGACGTAGAAAGTAATAATTTCTTGGGTA
GTTTGCAGTTTTAAAATTATGTTTTAAAATGGACTATCATATGCTTACCGTAACTTGAAAGTATTTCGAT
TTCTTGGCTTTATATATCTTGTGGAAAGGACGAAACACCGTGCTCGCTTCGGCAGCACATATACTAGGTT
GCGGCTTTCTGCTGCAATCGTGATTGATGTCGACGGCCATCAGTCGCCGGTCCCAAGCCCGGATAAAATG
GGAGGGGGCGGGAAACCGCCTAACCATGCCGACTGATGGCAGGCCCGGATAGCTCAGTCGGTAGAGCAGC
GGCCGCGCGATTCGAGGAAGGAGGTCTGAGGAGGTCACTGAATCGCGCGGCCGCGGGTCCAGGGTTCAAG
TCCCTGTTCGGGCCTGCCATCAGTCGGCGTGGACTGTAGAACACTGCCAATGCCGGTCCCAAGCCCGGAT
AAAAGTGGAGGGTACAGTCCACGCTCTAGAGCGGACTTCGGTCCGCTTTTTACTAGGACCTGCAGGCATG
CAAGCTTGACGTCGGTTACCGATATCCATATGGCGGCCGCATCGATCTCGAGCCGCGGACTAGTAACTTG
TTTATTGCAGCTTATAATGGTTACAAATAAAGCAATAGCATCACAAATTTCACAAATAAAGCATTTTTTT
CACTGCATTCTAGTTGTGGTTTGTCCAAACTCATCAATGTATCTTATCATGTCTTACGTAGATAAGTAGC
ATGGCGGGTTAATCATTAACTACAAGGAACCCCTAGTGATGGAGTTGGCCACTCCCTCTCTGCGCGCTCG
CTCGCTCACTGAGGCCGGGCGACCAAAGGTCGCCCGACGCCCGGGCTTTGCCCGGGCGGCCTCAGTGAGC
GAGCGAGCGCGCAGAGAGGGACAGATCTGCAGATCTGCTGGCGTAATAGCGAAGAGGCCCGCACCGATCG
CCCTTCCCAACAGTTGCGCAGCCTGAATGGCGAATGGAAATTGTAAGCGTTAATATTTTGTTAAAATTCG
CGTTAAATTTTTGTTAAATCAGCTCATTTTTTAACCAATAGGCCGAAATCGGCAAAATCCCTTATAAATC
AAAAGAATAGACCGAGATAGGGT
[37 nt withheld, positions 1214-1250]
AAAGAACGTGGACTCCAACGTCAAAGG
[49 nt withheld, positions 1278-1326]
T
[91 nt withheld, positions 1328-1418]
G
[124 nt withheld, positions 1420-1543]
CAGGTGGCACTTTTCGGGGAAATGTGCGCGGAACCCCTATTTGTTTATTTTTCTAAATACATTCAAATAT
GTATCCGCTCATGAGACAATAACCCTGATAAATGCTTCAATAATATTGAAAAAGGAAGAGTATGAGTATT
CAACATTTCCGTGTCGCCCTTATTCCCTTTTTTGCGGCATTTTGCCTTCCTGTTTTTGCTCACCCAGAAA
CGCTGGTGAAAGTAAAAGATGCTGAAGATCAGTTGGGTGCACGAGTGGGTTACATCGAACTGGATCTCAA
CAGCGGTAAGATCCTTGAGAGTTTTCGCCCCGAAGAACGTTTTCCAATGATGAGCACTTTTAAAGTTCTG
CTATGTGGCGCGGTATTATCCCGTATTGACGCCGGGCAAGAGCAACTCGGTCGCCGCATACACTATTCTC
AGAATGACTTGGTTGAGTACTCACCAGTCACAGAAAAGCATCTTACGGATGGCATGACAGTAAGAGAATT
ATGCAGTGCTGCCATAACCATGAGTGATAACACTGCGGCCAACTTACTTCTGACAACGATCGGAGGACCG
AAGGAGCTAACCGCTTTTTTGCACAACATGGGGGATCATGTAACTCGCCTTGATCGTTGGGAACCGGAGC
TGAATGAAGCCATACCAAACGACGAGCGTGACACCACGATGCCTGTAGCAATGGCAACAACGTTGCGCAA
ACTATTAACTGGCGAACTACTTACTCTAGCTTCCCGGCAACAATTAATAGACTGGATGGAGGCGGATAAA
GTTGCAGGACCACTTCTGCGCTCGGCCCTTCCGGCTGGCTGGTTTATTGCTGATAAATCTGGAGCCGGTG
AGCGTGGGTCTCGCGGTATCATTGCAGCACTGGGGCCAGATGGTAAGCCCTCCCGTATCGTAGTTATCTA
CACGACGGGGAGTCAGGCAACTATGGATGAACGAAATAGACAGATCGCTGAGATAGGTGCCTCACTGATT
AAGCATTGGTAACTGTCAGACCAAGTTTACTCATATATACTTTAGATTGATTTAAAACTTCATTTTTAAT
TTAAAAGGATCTAGGTGAAGATCCTTTTTGATAATCTCATGACCAAAATCCCTTAACGTGAGTTTTCGTT
CCACTGAGCGTCAGACCCCGTAGAAAAGATCAAAGGATCTTCTTGAGATCCTTTTTTTCTGCGCGTAATC
TGCTGCTTGCAAACAAAAAAACCACCGCTACCAGCGGTGGTTTGTTTGCCGGATCAAGAGCTACCAACTC
TTTTTCCGAAGGTAACTGGCTTCAGCAGAGCGCAGATACCAAATACTGTTCTTCTAGTGTAGCCGTAGTT
AGGCCACCACTTCAAGAACTCTGTAGCACCGCCTACATACCTCGCTCTGCTAATCCTGTTACCAGTGGCT
GCTGCCAGTGGCGATAAGTCGTGTCTTACCGGGTTGGACTCAAGACGATAGTTACCGGATAAGGCGCAGC
GGTCGGGCTGAACGGGGGGTTCGTGCACACAGCCCAGCTTGGAGCGAACGACCTACACCGAACTGAGATA
CCTACAGCGTGAGCTATGAGAAAGCGCCACGCTTCCCGAAGGGAGAAAGGCGGACAGGTATCCGGTAAGC
GGCAGGGTCGGAACAGGAGAGCGCACGAGGGAGCTTCCAGGGGGAAACGCCTGGTATCTTTATAGTCCTG
TCGGGTTTCGCCACCTCTGACTTGAGCGTCGATTTTTGTGATGCTCGTCAGGGGGGCGGAGCCTATGGAA
AAACGCCAGCAACGCGGCCTTTTTACGGTTCCTGGCCTTTTGCTGGCCTTTTGCTCACATGTTCTTTCCT
GCGTTATCCCCTGATTCTGTGGATAACCGTATTACCGCCTTTGAGTGAGCTGATACCGCTCGCCGCAGCC
GAACGACCGAGCGCAGCGAGTCAGTGAGCGAGCGCGCAGAGAGGGAGTGGCCAACTCCATCACTAGGGGT
TCCTGGAGGGGTGGAGTCGTGACGTGAATTACGTCATAGGGTTAGGGAGGTCCTGGATCGATCCAGACAT
GATAAGATACATTGATGAGTTTGGACAAACCACAACTAGAATGCAGTGAAAAAAATGCTTTATTTGTGAA
ATTTGTGATGCTATTGCTTTATTTGTAACCATTATAAGCTGCAATAAACAAGTTAACAACAACAATTGCA
TTCATTTTATGTTTCAGGTTCAGGGGGAGGTGTGGGAGGTTTTTTAAAGCAAGTAAAACCTCTACAAATG
TGGTATGGCTGATTATGATCTCTAGTCAAGGCACTATACATCAAATATTCCTTATTAACCCCTTTACAAA
TTAAAAAGCTAAAGGTACACAATTTTTGAGCATAGTTATTAATAGCAGACACTCTATGCCTGTGTGGAGT
AAGAAAAAACAGTATGTTATGATTATAACTGTTATGCCTACTTATAAAGGTTACAGAATATTTTTCCATA
ATTTTCTTGTATAGCAGTGCAGCTTTTTCCTTTGTGGTGTAAATAGCAAAGCAAGCAAGAGTTCTATTAC
TAAACACAGCATGACTCAAAAAACTTAGCAATTCTGAAGGAAAGTCCTTGGGGTCTTCTACCTTTCTCTT
CTTTTTTGGAGGAGTAGAATGTTGAGAGTCAGCAGTAGCCTCATCATCACTAGATGGCATTTCTTCTGAG
CAAAACAGGTTTTCCTCATTAAAGGCATTCCACCACTGCTCCCATTCATCAGTTCCATAGGTTGGAATCT
AAAATACACAAACAATTAGAATCAGTAGTTTAACACATTATACACTTAAAAATTTTATATTTACCTTAGA
GCTTTAAATCTCTGTAGGTAGTTTGTCCAATTATGTCACACCACAGAAGTAAGGTTCCTTCACAAAGATC
CGGACCAAAGCGGCCATCGTGCCTCCCCACTCCTGCAGTTCGGGGGCATGGATGCGCGGATAGCCGCTGC
TGGTTTCCTGGATGCCGACGGATTTGCACTGCCGGTAGAACTCCGCGAGGTCGTCCAGCCTCAGGCAGCA
GCTGAACCAACTCGCGAGGGGATCGAGCCCGGGGTGGGCGAAGAACTCCAGCATGAGATCCCCGCGCTGG
AGGATCATCCAGCCGGCGTCCCGGAAAACGATTCCGAAGCCCAACCTTTCATAGAAGGCGGCGGTGGAAT
CGAAATCTCGTGATGGCAGGTTGGGCGTCGCTTGGTCGGTCATTTCGAACCCCAGAGTCCCGCTCAGAAG
AACTCGTCAAGAAGGCGATAGAAGGCGATGCGCTGCGAATCGGGAGCGGCGATACCGTAAAGCACGAGGA
AGCGGTCAGCCCATTCGCCGCCAAGCTCTTCAGCAATATCACGGGTAGCCAACGCTATGTCCTGATAGCG
GTCCGCCACACCCAGCCGGCCACAGTCGATGAATCCAGAAAAGCGGCCATTTTCCACCATGATATTCGGC
AAGCAGGCATCGCCATGGGTCACGACGAGATCCTCGCCGTCGGGCATGCGCGCCTTGAGCCTGGCGAACA
GTTCGGCTGGCGCGAGCCCCTGATGCTCTTCGTCCAGATCATCCTGATCGACAAGACCGGCTTCCATCCG
AGTACGTGCTCGCTCGATGCGATGTTTCGCTTGGTGGTCGAATGGGCAGGTAGCCGGATCAAGCGTATGC
AGCCGCCGCATTGCATCAGCCATGATGGATACTTTCTCGGCAGGAGCAAGGTGAGATGACAGGAGATCCT
GCCCCGGCACTTCGCCCAATAGCAGCCAGTCCCTTCCCGCTTCAGTGACAACGTCGAGCACAGCTGCGCA
AGGAACGCCCGTCGTGGCCAGCCACGATAGCCGCGCTGCCTCGTCCTGCAGTTCATTCAGGGCACCGGAC
AGGTCGGTCTTGACAAAAAGAACCGGGCGCCCCTGCGCTGACAGCCGGAACACGGCGGCATCAGAGCAGC
CGATTGTCTGTTGTGCCCAGTCATAGCCGAATAGCCTCTCCACCCAAGCGGCCGGAGAACCTGCGTGCAA
TCCATCTTGTTCAATCATGCGAAACGATCCTCATCCTGTCTCTTGATCAGATCTTGATCCCCTGCGCCAT
CAGATCCTTGGCGGCAAGAAAGCCATCCAGTTTACTTTGCAGGGCTTCCCAACCTTACCAGAGGGCGCCC
CAGCTGGCAATTCCGGTTCGCTTGCTGTCCATAAAACCGCCCAGTCTAGCTATCGCCATGTAAGCCCACT
GCAAGCTACCTGCTTTCTCTTTGCGCTTGCGTTTTCCCTTGTCCAGATAGCCCAGTAGCTGACATTCATC
CGGGGTCAGCACCGTTTCTGCGGACTGGCTTTCTACGTGTTCCGCTTCCTTTAGCAGCCCTTGCGCCCTG
AGTGCTTGCGGCAGCGTGAAGCTTTTTGCAAAAGCCTAGGCCTCCAAAAAAGCCTCCTCACTACTTCTGG
AATAGCTCAGAGGCCGAGGCGGCCTCGGCCTCTGCATAAATAAAAAAAATTAGTCAGCCATGGGGCGGAG
AATGGGCGGAACTGGGCGGAGTTAGGGGCGGGATGGGCGGAGTTAGGGGCGGGACTATGGTTGCTGACTA
ATTGAGATGCATGCTTTGCATACTTCTGCCTGCTGGGGAGCCTGGGGACTTTCCACACCTGGTTGCTGAC
TAATTGAGATGCATGCTTTGCATACTTCTGCCTGCTGGGGAGCCTGGGGACTTTCCACACCCTAACTGAC
ACACATTCCACAGCCGGATCCAAGGTCGGGCAGGAA
Features (pLannotate 1.2.2; 21 found; start..end, strand, type, name):
      1..241     +  promoter       U6 promoter: RNA polymerase III promoter for human U6 snRNA
    319..385     +  ncRNA          twister-P3 (fragment): Accession: RF03154 - type-P3 twister ribozyme
    392..503     +  ncRNA          tRNA: Accession: RF00005 - tRNA
    617..637     +  misc_feature   MCS (fragment): pUC18/19 multiple cloning site
    695..816     +  polyA_signal   SV40 poly(A) signal: SV40 polyadenylation signal
    865..994     +  repeat_region  AAV2 ITR (fragment): inverted terminal repeat of adeno-associated virus serotype 2 inverted
   1017..1084    +  CDS            lacZα (fragment): LacZα fragment of β-galactosidase; lacZ fragment
   1115..1543    -  rep_origin     f1 ori (sequence partly withheld): f1 bacteriophage origin of replication; arrow indicates direction of (+) strand synthesis
   1570..1674    +  promoter       AmpR promoter: bla
   1675..2535    +  CDS            AmpR: β-lactamase; bla; confers resistance to ampicillin, carbenicillin, and related antibiotics
   2706..3294    +  rep_origin     ori: high-copy-number ColE1/pMB1/pBR322/pUC origin of replication
   3459..3507    -  repeat_region  AAV2 ITR (fragment): inverted terminal repeat of adeno-associated virus serotype 2 inverted
   3563..3697    -  polyA_signal   SV40 poly(A) signal: SV40 polyadenylation signal
   3720..3803    -  CDS            large T antigen (fragment): large T antigen from SV40 (simian virus 40)
   4122..4142    -  CDS            SV40 NLS: nuclear localization signal of SV40 (simian virus 40) large T antigen
   4272..4337    -  intron         small t intron: SV40 (simian virus 40) small t antigen intron
   4339..4413    -  CDS            small t antigen (fragment): SV40 (simian virus 40) small t antigen
   4416..4736    -  CDS            ble (fragment): BLE_KLEPN - Experimental evidence at protein level: Swiss-Prot protein existence level 1. Binding protein with a strong affinity to the bleomycin family of antibiotics. Binds to CL990; an antimitotic-antibiotic compound. From Klebsiella pneumoniae.
   4760..5551    -  CDS            neo: KKA2_KLEPN - Also known as kan, nptII. Experimental evidence at protein level: Swiss-Prot protein existence level 1. Resistance to kanamycin, neomycin, paromomycin, ribostamycin, butirosin and gentamicin B. From Klebsiella pneumoniae.
   5583..5906    -  CDS            tnpA (fragment): TN5P_ECOLX - Also known as tnp. Experimental evidence at protein level: Swiss-Prot protein existence level 1. Mediates transposition of transposon Tn5 by a 'cut and paste' mechanism. First, the monomeric transposase binds the 19 bp inverted DNA repeats flanking the transposon. Then, dimerization of the DNA- bound transposase creates a synaptic DNA complex. After nicking of the first DNA strand, excision of the transposon proceeds through a series of intermediates. The transposase then mediates the insertion of the transposon at a new site by strand transfer. The activity of the wild- type tran
   5908..6237    -  promoter       SV40 promoter: SV40 enhancer and early promoter
