[The description below was written by a language model from this plasmid's Addgene catalogue record and pLannotate feature annotations shown in this document.]
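Description:
pAV-U6+27-Linear-2_PolyU(1)_HairpinDistance(10)nts_Tornado-Corn is a 6,269-nt mammalian expression plasmid on the pAV backbone, built by Gibson cloning as one member of a series that probes how RNA sequence and structure govern termination by human RNA polymerase III. It is propagated in E. coli through a high-copy ColE1/pUC-type origin with ampicillin selection (AmpR under its own bla promoter), and it also carries an f1 phage origin. The backbone contains AAV2 inverted terminal repeat fragments, remnants of an AAV-derived vector, although the record gives no indication that the plasmid is meant for viral packaging. On the opposite strand, an SV40 enhancer/early promoter drives a Tn5-derived neo gene (with adjacent ble and tnpA fragments) followed by the SV40 small t intron and a poly(A) signal, a cassette of the type used for G418 selection in mammalian cells.

The payload is a Pol III transcription unit driven by the human U6 promoter in the U6+27 configuration. Directly downstream sits the synthetic termination module under test, a "Linear-2" sequence context with a poly-uracil tract of only a single U and a hairpin positioned 10 nt upstream of it. This module is not annotated separately in the feature table. It is followed by the Tornado-Corn reporter, annotated here as a twister ribozyme fragment and a tRNA-like scaffold; in the Tornado system, flanking self-cleaving ribozymes let the transcript be circularised in cells, stabilising the fluorogenic Corn aptamer. Because the reporter lies after the candidate terminator, Corn signal should reflect polymerase read-through, so the construct measures how this minimal U tract and hairpin affect Pol III elongation versus termination.
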