Addgene plasmid #159501: pAV-U6+27-Linear-2_PolyU(1)_HairpinDistance(10)nts_Tornado-Corn
Purpose: Tests for the impacts 1 uracil in a poly-uracil tract in conjunctiuon with a hairpin 10 nts upstream have on human polymerase III transcription elongation from a U6 promoter.
Depositing lab: Julius Lucks. Depositing organization: Northwestern University. Publication: RNA Sequence and Structure Determinants of Pol III Transcriptional Termination in Human Cells. Verosloff MS, Corcoran WK, Dolberg TB, Bushhouse DZ, Leonard JN, Lucks JB. J Mol Biol. 2021 Jun 25;433(13):166978. doi: 10.1016/j.jmb.2021.166978. Epub 2021 Apr 1. PubMed 33811918.
Backbone
  Vector backbone: pAV
  Vector type: Mammalian Expression
Growth in bacteria
  Bacterial resistance: Ampicillin, 100 μg/mL
  Growth temperature: 37°C
  Growth strain: DH5alpha
  Copy number: Unknown
Gene/Insert
  Gene/Insert name: Termination Module:Linear-2_PolyU(1)_HairpinDistance(10)nts
  Species: Synthetic
  Promoter: U6-27
  Cloning method: Gibson Cloning
  Sequencing primers: 5′ F_U6. MV.o87:GAAAGTAATAATTTCTTGGGTAGTTTG; 3′ MV.O12:gcaataaacaagttactagtcc
Terms and licenses: Academic/Nonprofit Terms; Industry Terms: Not Available to Industry
How to cite: pAV-U6+27-Linear-2_PolyU(1)_HairpinDistance(10)nts_Tornado-Corn was a gift from Julius Lucks (Addgene plasmid # 159501 ; http://n2t.net/addgene:159501 ; RRID:Addgene_159501)
