>Addgene plasmid #159501 | pAV-U6+27-Linear-2_PolyU(1)_HairpinDistance(10)nts_Tornado-Corn | depositor partial sequence | sequence record 308333 | 27-Termination_Module
GTGCTCGCTTCGGCAGCACATATACTAGGTTGCGGCTTTCTGCTGCAATCGTGATTGATGT
