>Addgene plasmid #159501 | pAV-U6+27-Linear-2_PolyU(1)_HairpinDistance(10)nts_Tornado-Corn | depositor partial sequence | sequence record 308334 | Tornado-Corn
GGCCATCAGTCGCCGGTCCCAAGCCCGGATAAAATGGGAGGGGGCGGGAAACCGCCTAACCATGCCGACT
GATGGCAGGCCCGGATAGCTCAGTCGGTAGAGCAGCGGCCGCGCGATTCGAGGAAGGAGGTCTGAGGAGG
TCACTGAATCGCGCGGCCGCGGGTCCAGGGTTCAAGTCCCTGTTCGGGCCTGCCATCAGTCGGCGTGGAC
TGTAGAACACTGCCAATGCCGGTCCCAAGCCCGGATAAAAGTGGAGGGTACAGTCCACGCTCTAGAGCGG
ACTTCGGTCCGCTTTT
